Addgene plasmid #176435: pVRC8400-SARS-CoV-2-NTD-B.1.617.1-AVI
Purpose: Expresses SARS-CoV-2 NTD domain from the B.1.617.1 variant with single chain Fc, HRV3C protease cleavage site, and AVI tag
Depositing lab: Peter Kwong. Depositing organization: National Institute of Allergy and Infectious Diseases (NIAID). Publication: Molecular probes of spike ectodomain and its subdomains for SARS-CoV-2 variants, Alpha through Omicron. Teng IT, Nazzari AF, Choe M, Liu T, Oliveira de Souza M, Petrova Y, Tsybovsky Y, Wang S, Zhang B, Artamonov M, Madan B, Huang A, Lopez Acevedo SN, Pan X, Ruckwardt TJ, DeKosky BJ, Mascola JR, Misasi J, Sullivan NJ, Zhou T, Kwong PD. PLoS One. 2022 May 24;17(5):e0268767. doi: 10.1371/journal.pone.0268767. eCollection 2022. PubMed 35609088.
Backbone
  Vector backbone: pVRC8400
  Vector type: Mammalian Expression
Growth in bacteria
  Bacterial resistance: Kanamycin, 50 μg/mL
  Growth temperature: 37°C
  Growth strain: DH5alpha
  Copy number: Unknown
Gene/Insert
  Gene/Insert name: SARS-CoV-2-NTD-B.1.617.1
  Mutation: T95I, G142D, E154K
  Entrez Gene: S (a.k.a. GU280_gp02, spike glycoprotein)
  Tag / fusion protein: scFc (N terminal on insert); HRV3C (N terminal on insert); AVI (C terminal on insert)
Terms and licenses: Academic/Nonprofit Terms; Industry Terms: Not Available to Industry
How to cite: pVRC8400-SARS-CoV-2-NTD-B.1.617.1-AVI was a gift from Peter Kwong (Addgene plasmid # 176435 ; http://n2t.net/addgene:176435 ; RRID:Addgene_176435)
