[The description below was written by a language model from this plasmid's Addgene catalogue record and pLannotate feature annotations shown in this document.]
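Description:
pVRC8400-SARS-CoV-2-NTD-B.1.617.1-AVI is a 6.8 kb mammalian expression plasmid built on the pVRC8400 backbone, designed to produce a secreted, tagged form of the N-terminal domain (NTD) of the SARS-CoV-2 spike glycoprotein from the B.1.617.1 variant. It is propagated in E. coli through a high-copy ColE1/pUC-type origin and selected with kanamycin via an aph(3')-Ia resistance gene. Short annotated fragments of rop, bom, β-lactamase and a Tn903 transposase appear to be non-functional backbone remnants.

The expression cassette is driven by the human CMV immediate-early enhancer and promoter, followed by a truncated HTLV-1 LTR segment and a partial CMV intron A, elements commonly combined to boost transcript processing and expression in mammalian cells, and it ends with a bovine growth hormone polyadenylation signal. The open reading frame begins with a short fragment matching a mouse immunoglobulin heavy-chain variable gene, which most likely serves as the secretion leader. Next comes human IgG1 constant-region sequence corresponding to the single-chain Fc (scFc) listed in the record, then an HRV3C protease cleavage site, the spike NTD fragment carrying the T95I, G142D and E154K substitutions, and a C-terminal AVI tag; the cleavage site and AVI tag are too small to be annotated in the feature table but are stated in the catalogue entry.

This arrangement allows the fusion protein to be captured through its Fc portion, the NTD to be released by HRV3C cleavage, and the AVI tag to be site-specifically biotinylated. According to the associated publication title, the construct is one of a set of molecular probes of the spike ectodomain and its subdomains covering SARS-CoV-2 variants.
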