Features (pLannotate 1.2.2; 15 found; start..end, strand, type, name):
     60..95      +  CDS            rop (fragment): Rop protein, which maintains plasmids at low copy number; rop
    197..295     +  misc_feature   bom (fragment): basis of mobility region from pBR322
    381..760     +  enhancer       CMV enhancer: human cytomegalovirus immediate early enhancer
    761..964     +  promoter       CMV promoter: human cytomegalovirus (CMV) immediate early promoter
   1053..1280    +  LTR            5' LTR (truncated) (fragment): truncated 5' long terminal repeat (LTR) from human T-cell leukemia virus (HTLV) type 1
   1284..1394    +  intron         CMV intron (fragment): modified intron A from human cytomegalovirus
   1445..1513    +  CDS            Ighv1-61 (fragment): HVM05_MOUSE - Also known as Igh-VJ558. Experimental evidence at protein level: Swiss-Prot protein existence level 1. From Mus musculus (Mouse).
   1847..2863    +  CDS            IGHG1: IGHG1_HUMAN - Experimental evidence at protein level: Swiss-Prot protein existence level 1. Constant region of immunoglobulin heavy chains. Immunoglobulins, also known as antibodies, are membrane-bound or secreted glycoproteins produced by B lymphocytes. In the recognition phase of humoral immunity, the membrane-bound immunoglobulins serve as receptors which, upon binding of a specific antigen, trigger the clonal expansion and differentiation of B lymphocytes into immunoglobulins- secreting plasma cells. Secreted immunoglobulins mediate the effector phase of humoral immunity, which results in
   2918..3793    +  CDS            S (fragment): SPIKE_SARS2 - Experimental evidence at protein level: Swiss-Prot protein existence level 1. [Spike glycoprotein]: May down-regulate host tetherin (BST2) by lysosomal degradation, thereby counteracting its antiviral activity. From Severe acute respiratory syndrome coronavirus 2 (2019-nCoV) (SARS-CoV-2).
   3891..4115    +  polyA_signal   bGH poly(A) signal: bovine growth hormone polyadenylation signal
   4653..5241    -  rep_origin     ori: high-copy-number ColE1/pMB1/pBR322/pUC origin of replication
   5413..5484    -  CDS            bla(M) (fragment): β-lactamase lacking the signal sequence; bla(M); allows cytosolic expression of β-lactamase
   5496..5642    -  CDS            TRA2_ECOLX (fragment): Protein predicted: Swiss-Prot protein existence level 4. Required for transposition of transposon Tn903. From Escherichia coli.
   5783..6598    -  CDS            KanR: aminoglycoside phosphotransferase; aph(3')-Ia; confers resistance to kanamycin in bacteria or G418 (Geneticin®) in eukaryotes
   6721..6808    -  promoter       AmpR promoter (fragment): bla
>Addgene plasmid #176435 | pVRC8400-SARS-CoV-2-NTD-B.1.617.1-AVI | addgene full sequence | sequence record 347246 | Addgene NGS Result
AAACCATTATTATCATGACATTAACCTATAAAAATAGGCGTATCACGAGGCCCTTTCGTCTCGCGCGTTT
CGGTGATGACGGTGAAAACCTCTGACACATGCAGCTCCCGGAGACGGTCACAGCTTGTCTGTAAGCGGAT
GCCGGGAGCAGACAAGCCCGTCAGGGCGCGTCAGCGGGTGTTGGCGGGTGTCGGGGCTGGCTTAACTATG
CGGCATCAGAGCAGATTGTACTGAGAGTGCACCATATGCGGTGTGAAATACCGCACAGATGCGTAAGGAG
AAAATACCGCATCAGATTGGCTATTGGCCATTGCATACGTTGTATCCATATCATAATATGTACATTTATA
TTGGCTCATGTCCAACATTACCGCCATGTTGACATTGATTATTGACTAGTTATTAATAGTAATCAATTAC
GGGGTCATTAGTTCATAGCCCATATATGGAGTTCCGCGTTACATAACTTACGGTAAATGGCCCGCCTGGC
TGACCGCCCAACGACCCCCGCCCATTGACGTCAATAATGACGTATGTTCCCATAGTAACGCCAATAGGGA
CTTTCCATTGACGTCAATGGGTGGAGTATTTACGGTAAACTGCCCACTTGGCAGTACATCAAGTGTATCA
TATGCCAAGTACGCCCCCTATTGACGTCAATGACGGTAAATGGCCCGCCTGGCATTATGCCCAGTACATG
ACCTTATGGGACTTTCCTACTTGGCAGTACATCTACGTATTAGTCATCGCTATTACCATGGTGATGCGGT
TTTGGCAGTACATCAATGGGCGTGGATAGCGGTTTGACTCACGGGGATTTCCAAGTCTCCACCCCATTGA
CGTCAATGGGAGTTTGTTTTGGCACCAAAATCAACGGGACTTTCCAAAATGTCGTAACAACTCCGCCCCA
TTGACGCAAATGGGCGGTAGGCGTGTACGGTGGGAGGTCTATATAAGCAGAGCTCGTTTAGTGAACCGTC
AGATCGCCTGGAGACGCCATCCACGCTGTTTTGACCTCCATAGAAGACACCGGGACCGATCCAGCCTCCA
TCGGCTCGCATCTCTCCTTCACGCGCCCGCCGCCCTACCTGAGGCCGCCATCCACGCCGGTTGAGTCGCG
TTCTGCCGCCTCCCGCCTGTGGTGCCTCCTGAACTGCGTCCGCCGTCTAGGTAAGTTTAAAGCTCAGGTC
GAGACCGGGCCTTTGTCCGGCGCTCCCTTGGAGCCTACCTAGACTCAGCCGGCTCTCCACGCTTTGCCTG
ACCCTGCTTGCTCAACTCTAGTTAACGGTGGAGGGCAGTGTAGTCTGAGCAGTACTCGTTGCTGCCGCGC
GCGCCACCAGACATAATAGCTGACAGACTAACAGACTGTTCCTTTCCATGGGTCTTTTCTGCAGTCACCG
TCGTCGACACGTGTGATCAGATATCGCGGCCGCTCTAGACCACCATGGGATGGTCATGTATCATCCTTTT
TCTAGTAGCAACTGCAACCGGTGTACATTCCGCACCAGAGCTGCTGGGAGGACCTAGCGTGTTCCTGTTT
CCCCCTAAGCCTAAGGACACCCTGATGATCAGCCGGACCCCAGAGGTGACATGCGTGGTGGTGGACGTGT
CCCACGAGGACCCCGAGGTGAAGTTCAACTGGTACGTGGATGGCGTGGAGGTGCACAATGCCAAGACCAA
GCCAAGGGAGGAGCAGTACAACTCTACCTATCGCGTGGTGAGCGTGCTGACAGTGCTGCACCAGGACTGG
CTGAACGGCAAGGAGTACAAGTGTAAGGTGTCTAATAAGGCCCTGCCTGCCCCAATCGAGAAGACCATCA
GCAAGGCAAAGGGACAGCCAAGGGAGCCTCAGGTGTATACCCTGCCACCCAGCCGCGACGAGCTGACAAA
GAACCAGGTGTCCCTGTACTGCCTGGTGAAGGGCTTCTATCCTTCCGATATCGCCGTGGAGTGGGAGTCT
AATGGCCAGCCAGAGAACAATTACAAGACCACACCTCCAGTGCTGGACTCCGATGGCTCTTTCTTTCTGT
ATTCCAAGCTGACCGTGGATAAGAGCCGGTGGCAGCAGGGCAACGTGTTTAGCTGTTCCGTGATGCACGA
GGCCCTGCACAATCACTACACACAGAAGTCTCTGAGCCTGTCCCCCGGCAAGGGAGGAGGAGGCAGCGGC
GGAGGAGGCTCCGGAGGCGGCGGCTCTGGCGGCGGCGGCAGCGCCCCTGAACTGCTGGGAGGACCAAGCG
TGTTCCTGTTTCCACCTAAGCCCAAAGATACCCTGATGATCTCCAGGACCCCTGAAGTCACCTGCGTGGT
CGTGGACGTGTCTCATGAGGACCCCGAAGTCAAGTTCAACTGGTACGTGGACGGAGTCGAAGTCCATAAC
GCCAAGACCAAGCCTAGAGAAGAGCAGTACAACTCCACCTATAGAGTGGTGTCTGTGCTGACAGTGCTGC
ATCAGGATTGGCTGAATGGCAAGGAATATAAGTGTAAGGTGAGCAATAAGGCCCTGCCCGCCCCTATCGA
GAAGACCATCTCTAAAGCCAAAGGACAGCCAAGGGAGCCACAGGTGTATACACTGCCACCCAGCCGGGAC
GAGCTGACCAAGAACCAGGTGAGCCTGACATGTCTGGTCAAGGGCTTCTACCCCAGTGACATTGCTGTGG
AGTGGGAGTCCAATGGCCAGCCTGAGAACAATTATAAAACTACCCCACCAGTGCTGGACAGCGATGGCTC
CTTCTTTCTGACCAGCAAGCTGACAGTGGATAAGTCCCGCTGGCAGCAGGGAAACGTGTTTTCTTGTAGC
GTGATGCATGAGGCCCTGCATAACCACTACACCCAGAAGTCCCTGTCTCTGAGCCCAGGCAAGGGAGGCA
GCGGAGGCGGAGGCAGCGGAGGCCTGGAGGTGCTGTTTCAGGGCCCTCAGTGCGTGAACCTGACCACCCG
AACCCAGCTCCCACCAGCCTACACCAACAGCTTTACACGGGGCGTGTACTACCCTGACAAGGTGTTCAGA
TCTAGCGTCCTGCACAGCACTCAGGACCTCTTCCTGCCGTTCTTCAGCAACGTGACATGGTTCCACGCCA
TCCACGTGAGCGGCACAAACGGAACCAAGCGGTTTGATAACCCCGTCCTGCCATTCAATGATGGAGTTTA
CTTCGCCAGTATCGAGAAGAGTAACATCATCCGGGGCTGGATCTTCGGCACCACCCTGGATAGCAAAACA
CAGAGCCTCCTGATCGTGAACAATGCCACGAACGTCGTGATCAAGGTGTGCGAGTTCCAGTTTTGCAATG
ATCCTTTCCTGGACGTGTACTACCACAAGAACAACAAGAGCTGGATGAAGAGCGAGTTCAGAGTCTACAG
CAGCGCCAACAACTGCACATTCGAGTACGTCTCTCAGCCTTTTCTGATGGACCTTGAGGGGAAACAAGGC
AACTTCAAGAACCTGAGAGAATTCGTGTTCAAGAACATCGACGGCTACTTCAAAATCTACTCCAAGCACA
CACCCATCAACCTGGTCCGGGACCTCCCTCAGGGCTTCAGCGCCCTGGAACCCCTGGTCGACCTGCCCAT
AGGCATCAACATAACGCGGTTCCAAACCCTGCTGGCCCTGCATAGATCCTACCTGACTCCTGGCGACAGC
AGCAGCGGATGGACCGCCGGAGCTGCAGCCTACTATGTGGGCTACCTGCAACCTAGAACCTTCCTGCTGA
AGTACAACGAGAACGGCACAATCACAGACGCCGTCGACTGCGCCCTGGACCCTCTCTCTGAGACAAAGTG
CACCCTGAAGTCCGGAGGAGGCCTGGTGCCACAGCAGAGCGGAGGCCTGAACGACATCTTCGAGGCCCAG
AAGATCGAGTGGCACGAGGGCTGATGAGGATCCAGATCTGCTGTGCCTTCTAGTTGCCAGCCATCTGTTG
TTTGCCCCTCCCCCGTGCCTTCCTTGACCCTGGAAGGTGCCACTCCCACTGTCCTTTCCTAATAAAATGA
GGAAATTGCATCGCATTGTCTGAGTAGGTGTCATTCTATTCTGGGGGGTGGGGTGGGGCAGGACAGCAAG
GGGGAGGATTGGGAAGACAATAGCAGGCATGCTGGGGATGCGGTGGGCTCTATGGGTACCCAGGTGCTGA
AGAATTGACCCGGTTCCTCCTGGGCCAGAAAGAAGCAGGCACATCCCCTTCTCTGTGACACACCCTGTCC
ACGCCCCTGGTTCTTAGTTCCAGCCCCACTCATAGGACACTCATAGCTCAGGAGGGCTCCGCCTTCAATC
CCACCCGCTAAAGTACTTGGAGCGGTCTCTCCCTCCCTCATCAGCCCACCAAACCAAACCTAGCCTCCAA
GAGTGGGAAGAAATTAAAGCAAGATAGGCTATTAAGTGCAGAGGGAGAGAAAATGCCTCCAACATGTGAG
GAAGTAATGAGAGAAATCATAGAATTTTAAGGCCATGATTTAAGGCCATCATGGCCTTAATCTTCCGCTT
CCTCGCTCACTGACTCGCTGCGCTCGGTCGTTCGGCTGCGGCGAGCGGTATCAGCTCACTCAAAGGCGGT
AATACGGTTATCCACAGAATCAGGGGATAACGCAGGAAAGAACATGTGAGCAAAAGGCCAGCAAAAGGCC
AGGAACCGTAAAAAGGCCGCGTTGCTGGCGTTTTTCCATAGGCTCCGCCCCCCTGACGAGCATCACAAAA
ATCGACGCTCAAGTCAGAGGTGGCGAAACCCGACAGGACTATAAAGATACCAGGCGTTTCCCCCTGGAAG
CTCCCTCGTGCGCTCTCCTGTTCCGACCCTGCCGCTTACCGGATACCTGTCCGCCTTTCTCCCTTCGGGA
AGCGTGGCGCTTTCTCATAGCTCACGCTGTAGGTATCTCAGTTCGGTGTAGGTCGTTCGCTCCAAGCTGG
GCTGTGTGCACGAACCCCCCGTTCAGCCCGACCGCTGCGCCTTATCCGGTAACTATCGTCTTGAGTCCAA
CCCGGTAAGACACGACTTATCGCCACTGGCAGCAGCCACTGGTAACAGGATTAGCAGAGCGAGGTATGTA
GGCGGTGCTACAGAGTTCTTGAAGTGGTGGCCTAACTACGGCTACACTAGAAGAACAGTATTTGGTATCT
GCGCTCTGCTGAAGCCAGTTACCTTCGGAAAAAGAGTTGGTAGCTCTTGATCCGGCAAACAAACCACCGC
TGGTAGCGGTGGTTTTTTTGTTTGCAAGCAGCAGATTACGCGCAGAAAAAAAGGATCTCAAGAAGATCCT
TTGATCTTTTCTACGGGGTCTGACGCTCAGTGGAACGAAAACTCACGTTAAGGGATTTTGGTCATGAGAT
TATCAAAAAGGATCTTCACCTAGATCCTTTTAAATTAAAAATGAAGTTTTAAATCAATCTAAAGTATATA
TGAGTAAACTTGGTCTGACAGTTACCAATGCTTAATCAGTGAGGCACCTATCTCAGCGATCTGTCTATTT
CGTTCATCCATAGTTGCCTGACTCGGGGGGGGGGGGCGCTGAGGTCTGCCTCGTGAAGAAGGTGTTGCTG
ACTCATACCAGGCCTGAATCGCCCCATCATCCAGCCAGAAAGTGAGGGAGCCACGGTTGATGAGAGCTTT
GTTGTAGGTGGACCAGTTGGTGATTTTGAACTTTTGCTTTGCCACGGAACGGTCTGCGTTGTCGGGAAGA
TGCGTGATCTGATCCTTCAACTCAGCAAAAGTTCGATTTATTCAACAAAGCCGCCGTCCCGTCAAGTCAG
CGTAATGCTCTGCCAGTGTTACAACCAATTAACCAATTCTGATTAGAAAAACTCATCGAGCATCAAATGA
AACTGCAATTTATTCATATCAGGATTATCAATACCATATTTTTGAAAAAGCCGTTTCTGTAATGAAGGAG
AAAACTCACCGAGGCAGTTCCATAGGATGGCAAGATCCTGGTATCGGTCTGCGATTCCGACTCGTCCAAC
ATCAATACAACCTATTAATTTCCCCTCGTCAAAAATAAGGTTATCAAGTGAGAAATCACCATGAGTGACG
ACTGAATCCGGTGAGAATGGCAAAAGCTTATGCATTTCTTTCCAGACTTGTTCAACAGGCCAGCCATTAC
GCTCGTCATCAAAATCACTCGCATCAACCAAACCGTTATTCATTCGTGATTGCGCCTGAGCGAGACGAAA
TACGCGATCGCTGTTAAAAGGACAATTACAAACAGGAATCGAATGCAACCGGCGCAGGAACACTGCCAGC
GCATCAACAATATTTTCACCTGAATCAGGATATTCTTCTAATACCTGGAATGCTGTTTTCCCGGGGATCG
CAGTGGTGAGTAACCATGCATCATCAGGAGTACGGATAAAATGCTTGATGGTCGGAAGAGGCATAAATTC
CGTCAGCCAGTTTAGTCTGACCATCTCATCTGTAACATCATTGGCAACGCTACCTTTGCCATGTTTCAGA
AACAACTCTGGCGCATCGGGCTTCCCATACAATCGATAGATTGTCGCACCTGATTGCCCGACATTATCGC
GAGCCCATTTATACCCATATAAATCAGCATCCATGTTGGAATTTAATCGCGGCCTCGAGCAAGACGTTTC
CCGTTGAATATGGCTCATAACACCCCTTGTATTACTGTTTATGTAAGCAGACAGTTTTATTGTTCATGAT
GATATATTTTTATCTTGTGCAATGTAACATCAGAGATTTTGAGACACAACGTGGCTTTCCCCCCCCCCCC
ATTATTGAAGCATTTATCAGGGTTATTGTCTCATGAGCGGATACATATTTGAATGTATTTAGAAAAATAA
ACAAATAGGGGTTCCGCGCACATTTCCCCGAAAAGTGCCACCTGACGTCTAAG
